>Addgene plasmid #154085 | pBS1479-HTP-KanMX6 | addgene full sequence | sequence record 311422 | Addgene NGS Result
TAATGTGAGTTAGCTCACTCATTAGGCACCCCAGGCTTTACACTTTATGCTTCCGGCTCGTATGTTGTGT
GGAATTGTGAGCGGATAACAATTTCACACAGGAAACAGCTATGACCATGATTACGCCAAGCGCGCAATTA
ACCCTCACTAAAGGGAACAAAAGCTGGAGGATCCATGGAGCACCATCACCATCACCATGATTATGATATT
CCAACTACTGCTAGCGAGAATTTGTATTTTCAGGGTGAGCTCAAAACCGCGGCTCTTGCGCAACACGATG
AAGCCGTGGACAACAAATTCAACAAAGAACAACAAAACGCGTTCTATGAGATCTTACATTTACCTAACTT
AAACGAAGAACAACGAAACGCCTTCATCCAAAGTTTAAAAGATGACCCAAGCCAAAGCGCTAACCTTTTA
GCAGAAGCTAAAAAGCTAAATGATGCTCAGGCGCCGAAAGTAGACAACAAATTCAACAAAGAACAACAAA
ACGCGTTCTATGAGATCTTACATTTACCTAACTTAAACGAAGAACAACGAAACGCCTTCATCCAAAGTTT
AAAAGATGACCCAAGCCAAAGCGCTAACCTTTTAGCAGAAGCTAAAAAGCTAAATGGTGCTCAGGCGCCG
AAAGTAGACGCGAATTCCGCGGGGAAGTCAACCTGAAGCTTGATATCCATCGATGAATTCGAGCTCGTTT
AAACTGGATGGCGGCGTTAGTATCGAATCGACAGCAGTATAGCGACCAGCATTCACATACGATTGACGCA
TGATATTACTTTCTGCGCACTTAACTTCGCATCTGGGCAGATGATGTCGAGGCGAAAAAAAATATAAATC
ACGCTAACATTTGATTAAAATAGAACAACTACAATATAAAAAAACTATACAAATGACAAGTTCTTGAAAA
CAAGAATCTTTTTATTGTCAGTACTGATTAGAAAAACTCATCGAGCATCAAATGAAACTGCAATTTATTC
ATATCAGGATTATCAATACCATATTTTTGAAAAAGCCGTTTCTGTAATGAAGGAGAAAACTCACCGAGGC
AGTTCCATAGGATGGCAAGATCCTGGTATCGGTCTGCGATTCCGACTCGTCCAACATCAATACAACCTAT
TAATTTCCCCTCGTCAAAAATAAGGTTATCAAGTGAGAAATCACCATGAGTGACGACTGAATCCGGTGAG
AATGGCAAAAGCTTATGCATTTCTTTCCAGACTTGTTCAACAGGCCAGCCATTACGCTCGTCATCAAAAT
CACTCGCATCAACCAAACCGTTATTCATTCGTGATTGCGCCTGAGCGAGACGAAATACGCGATCGCTGTT
AAAAGGACAATTACAAACAGGAATCGAATGCAACCGGCGCAGGAACACTGCCAGCGCATCAACAATATTT
TCACCTGAATCAGGATATTCTTCTAATACCTGGAATGCTGTTTTGCCGGGGATCGCAGTGGTGAGTAACC
ATGCATCATCAGGAGTACGGATAAAATGCTTGATGGTCGGAAGAGGCATAAATTCCGTCAGCCAGTTTAG
TCTGACCATCTCATCTGTAACATCATTGGCAACGCTACCTTTGCCATGTTTCAGAAACAACTCTGGCGCA
TCGGGCTTCCCATACAATCGATAGATTGTCGCACCTGATTGCCCGACATTATCGCGAGCCCATTTATACC
CATATAAATCAGCATCCATGTTGGAATTTAATCGCGGCCTCGAAACGTGAGTCTTTTCCTTACCCATGGT
TGTTTATGTTCGGATGTGATGTGAGAACTGTATCCTAGCAAGATTTTAAAAGGAAGTATATGAAAGAAGA
ACCTCAGTGGCAAATCCTAACCTTTTATATTTCTCTACAGGGGCGCGGCGTGGGGACAATTCAACGCGTC
TGTGAGGGGAGCGTTTCCCTGCTCGCAGGTCTGCAGCGAGGAGCCGTAATTTTTGCTTCGCGCCGTGCGG
CCATCAAAATGTATGGATGCAAATGATTATACATGGGGATGTATGGGCTAAATGTACGGGCGACAGTCAC
ATCATGCCCCTGAGCTGCGCACGTCAAGACTGTCAAGGAGGGTATTCTGGGCCTCCATGTCGCTGGCCGG
GTGACCCGGCGGGGACGAGGCAAGCTAAACAGGGTACCCAATTCGCCCTATAGTGAGTCGTATTACGCGC
GCTCACTGGCCGTCGTTTTACAACGTCGTGACTGGGAAAACCCTGGCGTTACCCAACTTAATCGCCTTGC
AGCACATCCCCCTTTCGCCAGCTGGCGTAATAGCGAAGAGGCCCGCACCGATCGCCCTTCCCAACAGTTG
CGCAGCCTGAATGGCGAATGGAAATTGTAAGCGTTAATATTTTGTTAAAATTCGCGTTAAATTTTTGTTA
AATCAGCTCATTTTTTTAACCAATAGGCCGAAATCGGCAAAATCCCTTATAAATCAAAAGAATAGACCGA
GATAGGGT
[37 nt withheld, positions 2459-2495]
AAAGAACGTGGACTCCAACGTCAAAGG
[49 nt withheld, positions 2523-2571]
T
[91 nt withheld, positions 2573-2663]
G
[124 nt withheld, positions 2665-2788]
CAGGTGGCACTTTTCGGGGAAATGTGCGCGGAACCCCTATTTGTTTATTTTTCTAAATACATTCAAATAT
GTATCCGCTCATGAGACAATAACCCTGATAAATGCTTCAATAATATTGAAAAAGGAAGAGTATGAGTATT
CAACATTTCCGTGTCGCCCTTATTCCCTTTTTTGCGGCATTTTGCCTTCCTGTTTTTGCTCACCCAGAAA
CGCTGGTGAAAGTAAAAGATGCTGAAGATCAGTTGGGTGCACGAGTGGGTTACATCGAACTGGATCTCAA
CAGCGGTAAGATCCTTGAGAGTTTTCGCCCCGAAGAACGTTTTCCAATGATGAGCACTTTTAAAGTTCTG
CTATGTGGCGCGGTATTATCCCGTATTGACGCCGGGCAAGAGCAACTCGGTCGCCGCATACACTATTCTC
AGAATGACTTGGTTGAGTACTCACCAGTCACAGAAAAGCATCTTACGGATGGCATGACAGTAAGAGAATT
ATGCAGTGCTGCCATAACCATGAGTGATAACACTGCGGCCAACTTACTTCTGACAACGATCGGAGGACCG
AAGGAGCTAACCGCTTTTTTGCACAACATGGGGGATCATGTAACTCGCCTTGATCGTTGGGAACCGGAGC
TGAATGAAGCCATACCAAACGACGAGCGTGACACCACGATGCCTGTAGCAATGGCAACAACGTTGCGCAA
ACTATTAACTGGCGAACTACTTACTCTAGCTTCCCGGCAACAATTAATAGACTGGATGGAGGCGGATAAA
GTTGCAGGACCACTTCTGCGCTCGGCCCTTCCGGCTGGCTGGTTTATTGCTGATAAATCTGGAGCCGGTG
AGCGTGGGTCTCGCGGTATCATTGCAGCACTGGGGCCAGATGGTAAGCCCTCCCGTATCGTAGTTATCTA
CACGACGGGGAGTCAGGCAACTATGGATGAACGAAATAGACAGATCGCTGAGATAGGTGCCTCACTGATT
AAGCATTGGTAACTGTCAGACCAAGTTTACTCATATATACTTTAGATTGATTTAAAACTTCATTTTTAAT
TTAAAAGGATCTAGGTGAAGATCCTTTTTGATAATCTCATGACCAAAATCCCTTAACGTGAGTTTTCGTT
CCACTGAGCGTCAGACCCCGTAGAAAAGATCAAAGGATCTTCTTGAGATCCTTTTTTTCTGCGCGTAATC
TGCTGCTTGCAAACAAAAAAACCACCGCTACCAGCGGTGGTTTGTTTGCCGGATCAAGAGCTACCAACTC
TTTTTCCGAAGGTAACTGGCTTCAGCAGAGCGCAGATACCAAATACTGTTCTTCTAGTGTAGCCGTAGTT
AGGCCACCACTTCAAGAACTCTGTAGCACCGCCTACATACCTCGCTCTGCTAATCCTGTTACCAGTGGCT
GCTGCCAGTGGCGATAAGTCGTGTCTTACCGGGTTGGACTCAAGACGATAGTTACCGGATAAGGCGCAGC
GGTCGGGCTGAACGGGGGGTTCGTGCACACAGCCCAGCTTGGAGCGAACGACCTACACCGAACTGAGATA
CCTACAGCGTGAGCTATGAGAAAGCGCCACGCTTCCCGAAGGGAGAAAGGCGGACAGGTATCCGGTAAGC
GGCAGGGTCGGAACAGGAGAGCGCACGAGGGAGCTTCCAGGGGGAAACGCCTGGTATCTTTATAGTCCTG
TCGGGTTTCGCCACCTCTGACTTGAGCGTCGATTTTTGTGATGCTCGTCAGGGGGGCGGAGCCTATGGAA
AAACGCCAGCAACGCGGCCTTTTTACGGTTCCTGGCCTTTTGCTGGCCTTTTGCTCACATGTTCTTTCCT
GCGTTATCCCCTGATTCTGTGGATAACCGTATTACCGCCTTTGAGTGAGCTGATACCGCTCGCCGCAGCC
GAACGACCGAGCGCAGCGAGTCAGTGAGCGAGGAAGCGGAAGAGCGCCCAATACGCAAACCGCCTCTCCC
CGCGCGTTGGCCGATTCATTAATGCAGCTGGCACGACAGGTTTCCCGACTGGAAAGCGGGCAGTGAGCGC
AACGCAAT
Features (pLannotate 1.2.2; 15 found; start..end, strand, type, name):
      1..22      +  protein_bind   CAP binding site: CAP binding activates transcription in the presence of cAMP. E. coli catabolite activator protein
     37..67      +  promoter       lac promoter: promoter for the E. coli lac operon
     75..91      +  protein_bind   lac operator: The lac repressor binds to the lac operator to inhibit transcription in E. coli. This inhibition can be relieved by adding lactose or isopropyl-β-D-thiogalactopyranoside (IPTG). lac repressor encoded by lacI
    136..154     +  promoter       T3 promoter: promoter for bacteriophage T3 RNA polymerase
    181..198     +  CDS            6xHis: 6xHis affinity tag
    286..459     +  CDS            ProtA: IgG-binding unit of Staphylococcus aureus protein A
    463..633     +  CDS            ProtA: IgG-binding unit of Staphylococcus aureus protein A
    735..2091    -  gene           kanMX: yeast selectable marker conferring kanamycin resistance (Wach et al., 1994)
   2147..2165    -  promoter       T7 promoter: promoter for bacteriophage T7 RNA polymerase
   2173..2328    +  CDS            lacZα (fragment): LacZα fragment of β-galactosidase; lacZ fragment
   2430..2788    -  rep_origin     f1 ori (sequence partly withheld): f1 bacteriophage origin of replication; arrow indicates direction of (+) strand synthesis
   2815..2919    +  promoter       AmpR promoter: bla
   2920..3780    +  CDS            AmpR: β-lactamase; bla; confers resistance to ampicillin, carbenicillin, and related antibiotics
   3951..4539    +  rep_origin     ori: high-copy-number ColE1/pMB1/pBR322/pUC origin of replication
   4722..4814    +  CDS            lacI (fragment): lac repressor; lacI; The lac repressor binds to the lac operator to inhibit transcription in E. coli. This inhibition can be relieved by adding lactose or isopropyl-β-D-thiogalactopyranoside (IPTG).
