[The description below was written by a language model from this plasmid's Addgene catalogue record and pLannotate feature annotations shown in this document.]
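Description:
pBS1479-HTP-KanMX6 is a template plasmid for PCR-based C-terminal epitope tagging of chromosomal genes in the fission yeast Schizosaccharomyces pombe. It is not designed to replicate in yeast. Instead, the tag-plus-marker module is amplified with primers carrying homology to the target locus, and the product is integrated by homologous recombination so that the tag is fused in frame to the end of the endogenous open reading frame. The roughly 4.8 kb plasmid has a pBluescript-like architecture, with a high-copy ColE1/pUC origin, an f1 origin, the AmpR β-lactamase gene for ampicillin selection in E. coli, and remnants of the lac promoter/operator, lacZα and lacI flanked by T3 and T7 promoters.

The payload, about 1.95 kb and cloned between EcoRV and KpnI, consists of the HTP tag followed by a kanMX6 cassette. The tag comprises a 6xHis stretch, a TEV protease cleavage site (stated in the catalogue entry but not separately annotated in the feature table) and two IgG-binding units of Staphylococcus aureus protein A. This arrangement supports two-step purification: capture on IgG resin, release by TEV cleavage, then nickel-affinity binding via the His tag, including under denaturing conditions. The kanMX marker lies downstream in the opposite orientation. It was taken from pFA6a-KanMX6 to replace the TRP1 marker of the parental pBS1479-HTP-TRP1. The record lists the yeast selectable marker as gentamicin, which presumably refers to G418 (geneticin), the drug normally used with kanMX. The associated publication concerns the regulation of mRNA levels by decay-promoting introns that recruit the exosome specificity factor Mmi1.
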