Addgene plasmid #154085: pBS1479-HTP-KanMX6
Purpose: For C-terminal his6-TEV-ProtA-tagging in S. pombe using KanMX6 as resistance marker.
Depositing lab: Lidia Vasiljeva. Depositing organization: University of Oxford. Publication: Regulation of mRNA Levels by Decay-Promoting Introns that Recruit the Exosome Specificity Factor Mmi1. Kilchert C, Wittmann S, Passoni M, Shah S, Granneman S, Vasiljeva L. Cell Rep. 2015 Dec 22;13(11):2504-2515. doi: 10.1016/j.celrep.2015.11.026. Epub 2015 Dec 6. PubMed 26670050.
Backbone
  Vector backbone: pBS1479
  Total vector size (bp): 4825
  Vector type: PCR-based tagging in yeast
  Selectable markers: Gentamicin
Growth in bacteria
  Bacterial resistance: Ampicillin, 100 μg/mL
  Growth temperature: 37°C
  Growth strain: DH5alpha
  Copy number: High Copy
Gene/Insert
  Gene/Insert name: his6-TEV-protein A-KanR
  Species: Synthetic
  Insert size (bp): 1953
  Tag / fusion protein: his6-TEV-protein A (C terminal on backbone)
  Cloning method: Restriction Enzyme; 5′ cloning site EcoRV (not destroyed); 3′ cloning site KpnI (not destroyed)
  Sequencing primers: 5′ 2686-pFA6arev
Resource information
  A portion of this plasmid was derived from a plasmid made by: KanMX6 cassette from pFA6a-KanMX6 (Bähler et al. (1998) Yeast, 14(10):943-51) inserted into pBS1479-HTP-TRP1 (Granneman et al. (2009) PNAS, 106(24): 9613-9618) to replace TRP1 marker with KanMX6.
Terms and licenses: Academic/Nonprofit Terms; Industry Terms: Not Available to Industry
How to cite: pBS1479-HTP-KanMX6 was a gift from Lidia Vasiljeva (Addgene plasmid # 154085 ; http://n2t.net/addgene:154085 ; RRID:Addgene_154085)
